Addgene plasmid #45352: pR208IIM1
Depositing lab: Alexander Varshavsky. Depositing organization: California Institute of Technology. Publication: Substrate-binding sites of UBR1, the ubiquitin ligase of the N-end rule pathway. Xia Z, Webster A, Du F, Piatkov K, Ghislain M, Varshavsky A. J Biol Chem. 2008 Aug 29. 283(35):24011-28. 10.1074/jbc.M802583200 PubMed 18566452.
Backbone
  Vector backbone: pBR208
  Vector type: Yeast Expression
  Selectable markers: LEU2
Growth in bacteria
  Bacterial resistance: Ampicillin, 100 μg/mL
  Growth temperature: 37°C
  Growth strain: DH5alpha
  Copy number: Unknown
Gene/Insert
  Gene/Insert name: UBR1 mutant (alt name: empty ADH 2 micron LEU UBR1 type II mutant IIM1)
  Mutation: P406S, DE317NK
  Promoter: ADH
  Cloning method: Restriction Enzyme; 5′ cloning site SpeI (unknown if destroyed); 3′ cloning site BglII (unknown if destroyed)
  Sequencing primers: 5′ yADH1-F
Terms and licenses: Academic/Nonprofit Terms; Industry Terms: Not Available to Industry
Depositor comments: Plasmid overexpresses a mutant Ubr1pha that is able to target type I but not type II N-end rule substrates for degradation. Mutation is a single base change resulting in a P to S change in CLIPNSS -> CLISNSS
How to cite: pR208IIM1 was a gift from Alexander Varshavsky (Addgene plasmid # 45352 ; http://n2t.net/addgene:45352 ; RRID:Addgene_45352)
