[The description below was written by a language model from this plasmid's Addgene catalogue record.]
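Description:
pR208IIM1 is a yeast expression plasmid built on the pBR208 backbone that overexpresses a mutant form of UBR1, the ubiquitin ligase (N-recognin) of the N-end rule pathway. The alternative name in the record describes it as an ADH-promoter, 2 micron, LEU2 plasmid, which indicates a high-copy episomal vector that replicates through the 2μ origin and is maintained by LEU2 complementation in leucine-auxotrophic yeast strains. In bacteria it is propagated under ampicillin selection; the bacterial copy number is not recorded. The UBR1 coding sequence was inserted by restriction cloning between SpeI and BglII sites and is driven by the ADH promoter, a strong yeast promoter commonly used for overexpression.

The insert carries the changes listed as P406S and DE317NK. The depositor's comment, however, describes the lesion as a single base change producing a proline-to-serine substitution, so the record is somewhat inconsistent about whether the second change is present alongside it. The comment refers to the product as Ubr1pha, which suggests an HA epitope-tagged protein, though no tag is listed explicitly. Functionally, this "type II mutant" retains the ability to target type I N-end rule substrates (those with basic destabilizing N-terminal residues) for degradation but has lost activity toward type II substrates (those with bulky hydrophobic N-terminal residues). The plasmid is therefore suited to dissecting the distinct substrate-binding sites of UBR1, for example by expressing it in yeast and comparing the degradation of type I and type II reporter substrates. No feature table was provided, so other elements of the backbone cannot be described.
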