>Addgene plasmid #45352 | pR208IIM1 | addgene partial sequence | sequence record 64261 | yADH1-F 5'-ATACGGCCTTCCTTCCAGTT-3'
AAAGTTTGCTGTCTTGCTATCAAGTATAAATAGACCTGCAATTATTAATCTTTTGTTTCCTCGTCATTGT
TCTCGTTCCCTTTCTTCCTTGTTTCTTTTTCTGCACAATATTTCAAGCTATACCAAGCATACAATCAAGG
AATTCCGGATCCTCTAGAGTCGAGACTATTTTCTCTCACTGAAGTCCCTAATCTTTACAGGTCACACAAA
TTACATAGAACATTCCAATATGTCCGTTGCTGATGATGATTTAGGATCTTTACAAGGTCACATTAGGAGA
ACACTGAGGTCTATTCATAACCTCCCCTATTTTAGGTATACGAGAGGTCCTACTGAAAGGGCTGACATGA
GCAGAGCCCTTAAAGAGTTCATTTACAGATATCTATACTTTGTCATTTCTAACAGCGGAGAGAACTTACC
TACTTTATTCAATGCTCATCCAAAACAAAAATTATCTAACCCAGAGCTTACTGTTTTTCCTGACAGTTTA
GAAGATGCTGTGGATATTGATAAGATAACATCTCAACAAACTATTCCGTTTTATAAGATAGATGAATCCA
GAATAGGAGACGTCCATAAACATACCGGAAGAAATTGTGGGAGGAAATTCAAAATAGGGGAACCCTTGTA
TAGGTGTCATGAGTGTGGTTGCGATGATACTTGTGTGCTTTGTATTCATTGTTTTAATCCAAAAGATCAT
GTGAATCATCATGTTTGTACCGATATATGTACTGAATTCACTAGTGGAATTTGTGACTGTGGAGATGAAG
AAGCTTGGAATTCTCCACTTCATTGCAAAGCTGAAGAACAAGAAAACGATATATCGGAAGATCCCGCCAC
AAATGCCGACATAAAGGAAGAAGATGTATGGAATGATTCAGTGAATATAGCA
