>Addgene plasmid #45352 | pR208IIM1 | addgene partial sequence | sequence record 65101 | UBR1-rev 5'-ggtgaaagtgaatgggtgct-3'
TGTGATGACCCAAAGGAATTTGATTGCCATCTGCAAGGATAGATAAATCGATGTATCTGTAGGGATCATT
CTTATCGAACTTGTTGCTGAAATATTTCTCCACCACCGGTGTCATATCACGACATTCTGTTGCATTTAAG
TATTCTGAACACAGGGTTTTACCCATCATGTTCCTAAAAGTGGTTTGGAAGGAGGAGTTTGATATGTTTA
AACAGTGTGTAATCCAAAGGATGATATACTTGCATGTTTCTTGATGAAGATATTCTGACCACGATGTTAA
AGTGGCACTTAATCCATTCGTTTGAACAGCAAAAAAACCACCTAAGACAGATGATAAATCTTGTGAACAT
TTCAACATTGCTCGACCTTCTCCGTCAATCCTGGATGTTAATAGATCAATGTGTACGTTATCTGGAACCC
CCTGTCTCAAGGCAGTCGTAGCCTGCGAATAGTTATGATATTTATTGTTATATATTATTACCGTGTAATT
TTCGGGATCGATTTTCGCAAGCGATGGAGATGCCTCAGGGCTATTAGAGGGGCTCGTCTTTGCTGTTGTT
GTTCCGTCAAACATATAATCGTTTTCATATTTTAAATCGTTTAAAAACTGCGCTCTTTCATACATTTTTC
CCTGTTGTGTCATCTCTCTTAATTTGATAGTGATATCTTTCTGTATTGTGGGTAGAGGTTCGATATTCTG
GTTAAAAACATCGATAAAATAGTCAAACACTTCTGCAAGAACCAACTCCACTAATGCTATATTCACTGAA
TCATTCCATACATCTTCTTCCTTTATGTCGGCATTTGTGGCGGGATCTTCCGATATATCGTTTTCTTGTT
CTTCAGCTTTGCAATGAAGTGGAGAATTCCAAGCTTCTTC
